Addgene plasmid #212630: pGag
Purpose: Expression vector for MLV Gag
Depositing lab: Paul Blainey. Depositing organization: Broad Institute. Publication: Live-cell transcriptomics with engineered virus-like particles. Najia MA, Le A, Borrajo J, Pruett L, Tsai F, Ogi R, Huang JY, Griffith LG, Daley GQ, Blainey PC. Cell. 2026 Sep 1:S0092-8674(26)00932-3. doi: 10.1016/j.cell.2026.08.005. PubMed 42679822.
Backbone
  Vector backbone: pcDNA3
  Vector type: Mammalian Expression
  Selectable markers: GFP
Growth in bacteria
  Bacterial resistance: Ampicillin, 100 μg/mL
  Growth temperature: 30°C
  Growth strain: NEB Stable
  Copy number: High Copy
Gene/Insert
  Gene/Insert name: MLV Gag (UniProt ID: P03332)
  Species: MoMLV
  Entrez Gene: gag (a.k.a. MLVgp8)
  Promoter: CAG
  Cloning method: Gibson Cloning
  Sequencing primers: 5′ CGCAAATGGGCGGTAGGCGTG
Resource information
  A portion of this plasmid was derived from a plasmid made by: The MLV Gag ORF was cloned from MLV Gag-YFP (Addgene Plasmid #1813, a gift from Walther Mothes)
Terms and licenses: Academic/Nonprofit Terms; Industry Terms: Not Available to Industry
Depositor comments: Please visit https://doi.org/10.1101/2024.10.01.616098 for bioRxiv preprint.
How to cite: pGag was a gift from Paul Blainey (Addgene plasmid # 212630 ; http://n2t.net/addgene:212630 ; RRID:Addgene_212630)
