[The description below was written by a language model from this plasmid's Addgene catalogue record and pLannotate feature annotations shown in this document.]
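Description:
pGag is a mammalian expression plasmid for the Gag polyprotein of Moloney murine leukemia virus (MoMLV). It is catalogued as built on a pcDNA3 backbone, with the Gag open reading frame taken from an earlier MLV Gag-YFP construct and inserted by Gibson assembly. In bacteria it is maintained through a high-copy ColE1/pUC-type origin and selected with ampicillin via the β-lactamase gene. The sequenced record (about 7 kb) also carries remnants of a tetracycline resistance gene and a fragment of the SV40 origin, neither of which appears intact.

The catalogue lists the promoter as CAG. The feature annotation, however, shows a CMV enhancer and CMV immediate-early promoter followed by a truncated human β-globin intron and a short β-globin exon fragment, so the recorded promoter name and the annotated elements do not match exactly. The intron-containing leader is a common arrangement for boosting mRNA processing and expression in mammalian cells. Only the 5′ part of gag is explicitly annotated, but the unannotated stretch downstream presumably holds the rest of the coding sequence. It is followed by a TurboGFP fragment, consistent with GFP being listed as the selectable marker. The record does not state how GFP is linked to Gag (fusion, 2A or other). A bGH polyadenylation signal follows, and further downstream there are a short pol fragment, another β-globin fragment and a β-globin poly(A) signal, which are probably carried over from a parental vector.

Gag alone drives budding of retroviral virus-like particles. The associated work concerns engineered virus-like particles for live-cell transcriptomics, so the plasmid most likely supplies the structural component for particle production in transfected cells.
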