Features (pLannotate 1.2.2; 15 found; start..end, strand, type, name):
     82..461     +  enhancer       CMV enhancer: human cytomegalovirus immediate early enhancer
    462..665     +  promoter       CMV promoter: human cytomegalovirus (CMV) immediate early promoter
    799..1274    +  intron         β-globin intron: internally truncated intron from human β-globin
   1278..1337    +  CDS            HBB (fragment): HBB_COLGU - Experimental evidence at transcript level: Swiss-Prot protein existence level 2. Involved in oxygen transport from the lung to the various peripheral tissues. From Colobus guereza (Mantled guereza) (Eastern black-and-white colobus monkey).
   1332..1748    +  CDS            gag (truncated): truncated Moloney murine leukemia virus (MMLV) gag gene lacking the start codon
   2985..3682    +  CDS            TurboGFP (fragment): improved green fluorescent protein from Pontellina plumata (Evdokimov et al., 2006) mammalian codon-optimized
   3708..3819    +  polyA_signal   bGH poly(A) signal: bovine growth hormone polyadenylation signal
   3915..3974    +  CDS            Pol (fragment): POL1_MOUSE - Experimental evidence at transcript level: Swiss-Prot protein existence level 2. From Mus musculus (Mouse).
   3978..4055    +  CDS            HBB (fragment): HBB_PONPY - Experimental evidence at transcript level: Swiss-Prot protein existence level 2. Involved in oxygen transport from the lung to the various peripheral tissues. From Pongo pygmaeus (Bornean orangutan).
   4059..4453    +  polyA_signal   β-globin poly(A): human β-globin polyadenylation signal
   4871..4975    +  promoter       AmpR promoter: bla
   4976..5836    +  CDS            AmpR: β-lactamase; bla; confers resistance to ampicillin, carbenicillin, and related antibiotics
   5910..6471    +  rep_origin     ori: high-copy-number ColE1/pMB1/pBR322/pUC origin of replication
   6636..6937    -  CDS            TcR (fragment): tetracycline efflux protein; tet; confers resistance to tetracycline
   6960..7053    -  rep_origin     SV40 ori (fragment): SV40 origin of replication
>Addgene plasmid #212630 | pGag | addgene full sequence | sequence record 422314 | Addgene NGS Result
AGCTTGGCCCATTGCATACGTTGTATCCATATCATAATATGTACATTTATATTGGCTCATGTCCAACATT
ACCGCCATGTTGACATTGATTATTGACTAGTTATTAATAGTAATCAATTACGGGGTCATTAGTTCATAGC
CCATATATGGAGTTCCGCGTTACATAACTTACGGTAAATGGCCCGCCTGGCTGACCGCCCAACGACCCCC
GCCCATTGACGTCAATAATGACGTATGTTCCCATAGTAACGCCAATAGGGACTTTCCATTGACGTCAATG
GGTGGAGTATTTACGGTAAACTGCCCACTTGGCAGTACATCAAGTGTATCATATGCCAAGTACGCCCCCT
ATTGACGTCAATGACGGTAAATGGCCCGCCTGGCATTATGCCCAGTACATGACCTTATGGGACTTTCCTA
CTTGGCAGTACATCTACGTATTAGTCATCGCTATTACCATGGTGATGCGGTTTTGGCAGTACATCAATGG
GCGTGGATAGCGGTTTGACTCACGGGGATTTCCAAGTCTCCACCCCATTGACGTCAATGGGAGTTTGTTT
TGGCACCAAAATCAACGGGACTTTCCAAAATGTCGTAACAACTCCGCCCCATTGACGCAAATGGGCGGTA
GGCGTGTACGGTGGGAGGTCTATATAAGCAGAGCTCGTTTAGTGAACCGTCAGATCGCCTGGAGACGCCA
TCCACGCTGTTTTGACCTCCATAGAAGACACCGGGACCGATCCAGCCTCCCCTCGAAGCTTACATGTGGT
ACCGAGCTCGGATCCTGAGAACTTCAGGGTGAGTCTATGGGACCCTTGATGTTTTCTTTCCCCTTCTTTT
CTATGGTTAAGTTCATGTCATAGGAAGGGGAGAAGTAACAGGGTACACATATTGACCAAATCAGGGTAAT
TTTGCATTTGTAATTTTAAAAAATGCTTTCTTCTTTTAATATACTTTTTTGTTTATCTTATTTCTAATAC
TTTCCCTAATCTCTTTCTTTCAGGGCAATAATGATACAATGTATCATGCCTCTTTGCACCATTCTAAAGA
ATAACAGTGATAATTTCTGGGTTAAGGCAATAGCAATATTTCTGCATATAAATATTTCTGCATATAAATT
GTAACTGATGTAAGAGGTTTCATATTGCTAATAGCAGCTACAATCCAGCTACCATTCTGCTTTTATTTTA
TGGTTGGGATAAGGCTGGATTATTCTGAGTCCAAGCTAGGCCCTTTTGCTAATCATGTTCATACCTCTTA
TCTTCCTCCCACAGCTCCTGGGCAACGTGCTGGTCTGTGTGCTGGCCCATCACTTTGGCAAAGAATTCAT
GGGCCAGACTGTTACCACTCCCTTAAGTTTGACCTTAGGTCACTGGAAAGATGTCGAGCGGATCGCTCAC
AACCAGTCGGTAGATGTCAAGAAGAGACGTTGGGTTACCTTCTGCTCTGCAGAATGGCCAACCTTTAACG
TCGGATGGCCGCGAGACGGCACCTTTAACCGAGACCTCATCACCCAGGTTAAGATCAAGGTCTTTTCACC
TGGCCCGCATGGACACCCAGACCAGGTCCCCTACATCGTGACCTGGGAAGCCTTGGCTTTTGACCCCCCT
CCCTGGGTCAAGCCCTTTGTACACCCTAAGCCTCCGCCTCCTCTTCCTCCATCCGCCCCGTCTCTCCCCC
TTGAACCTCCTCGTTCGACCCCGCCTCGATCCTCCCTTTATCCAGCCCTCACTCCTTCTCTAGGCGCCAA
ACCTAAACCTCAAGTTCTTTCTGACAGTGGGGGGCCGCTCATCGACCTACTTACAGAAGACCCCCCGCCT
TATAGGGACCCAAGACCACCCCCTTCCGACAGGGACGGAAATGGTGGAGAAGCGACCCCTGCGGGAGAGG
CACCGGACCCCTCCCCAATGGCATCTCGCCTACGTGGGAGACGGGAGCCCCCTGTGGCCGACTCCACTAC
CTCGCAGGCATTCCCCCTCCGCGCAGGAGGAAACGGACAGCTTCAATACTGGCCGTTCTCCTCTTCTGAC
CTTTACAACTGGAAAAATAATAACCCTTCTTTTTCTGAAGATCCAGGTAAACTGACAGCTCTGATCGAGT
CTGTCCTCATCACCCATCAGCCCACCTGGGACGACTGTCAGCAGCTGTTGGGGACTCTGCTGACCGGAGA
AGAAAAACAACGGGTGCTCTTAGAGGCTAGAAAGGCGGTGCGGGGCGATGATGGGCGCCCCACTCAACTG
CCCAATGAAGTCGATGCCGCTTTTCCCCTCGAGCGCCCAGACTGGGATTACACCACCCAGGCAGGTAGGA
ACCACCTAGTCCACTATCGCCAGTTGCTCCTAGCGGGTCTCCAAAACGCGGGCAGAAGCCCCACCAATTT
GGCCAAGGTAAAAGGAATAACACAAGGGCCCAATGAGTCTCCCTCGGCCTTCCTAGAGAGACTTAAGGAA
GCCTATCGCAGGTACACTCCTTATGACCCTGAGGACCCAGGGCAAGAAACTAATGTGTCTATGTCTTTCA
TTTGGCAGTCTGCCCCAGACATTGGGAGAAAGTTAGAGAGGTTAGAAGATTTAAAAAACAAGACGCTTGG
AGATTTGGTTAGAGAGGCAGAAAAGATCTTTAATAAACGAGAAACCCCGGAAGAAAGAGAGGAACGTATC
AGGAGAGAAACAGAGGAAAAAGAAGAACGCCGTAGGACAGAGGATGAGCAGAAAGAGAAAGAAAGAGATC
GTAGGAGACATAGAGAGATGAGCAAGCTATTGGCCACTGTCGTTAGTGGACAGAAACAGGATAGACAGGG
AGGAGAACGAAGGAGGTCCCAACTCGATCGCGACCAGTGTGCCTACTGCAAAGAAAAGGGGCACTGGGCT
AAAGATTGTCCCAAGAAACCACGAGGACCTCGGGGACCAAGACCGCAGGGATCCGGCGCAACAAACTTCT
CTCTGCTGAAACAAGCCGGAGATGTCGAAGAGAATCCTGGACCGATGGAGAGCGACGAGAGCGGCCTGCC
CGCCATGAAGATCGAGTGCCGCATCACCGGCACCCTGAACGGCGTGGAGTTCGAGCTGGTGGGCGGCGGA
GAGGGCACCCCCGAGCAGGGCCGCATGACCAACAAGATGAAGAGCACCAAAGGCGCCCTGACCTTCAGCC
CCTACCTGCTGAGCCACGTGATGGGCTACGGCTTCTACCACTTCGGCACCTACCCCAGCGGCTACGAGAA
CCCCTTCCTGCACGCCATCAACAACGGCGGCTACACCAACACCCGCATCGAGAAGTACGAGGACGGCGGC
GTGCTGCACGTGAGCTTCAGCTACCGCTACGAGGCCGGCCGCGTGATCGGCGACTTCAAGGTGGTGGGCA
CCGGCTTCCCCGAGGACAGCGTGATCTTCACCGACAAGATCATCCGCAGCAACGCCACCGTGGAGCACCT
GCACCCCATGGGCGATAACGTGCTGGTGGGCAGCTTCGCCCGCACCTTCAGCCTGCGCGACGGCGGCTAC
TACAGCTTCGTGGTGGACAGCCACATGCACTTCAAGAGCGCCATCCACCCCAGCATCCTGCAGAACGGGG
GCCCCATGTTCGCCTTCCGCCGCGTGGAGGAGCTGCACAGCAACACCGAGCTGGGCATCGTGGAGTACCA
GCACGCCTTCAAGACCCCGGATGCAGATGCCGGTGAAGAATAGCTAGAGCTCGCTGATCAGCCTCGACTG
TGCCTTCTAGTTGCCAGCCATCTGTTGTTTGCCCCTCCCCCGTGCCTTCCTTGACCCTGGAAGGTGCCAC
TCCCACTGTCCTTTCCTAATAAAATGAGGAAATTGCATCGCATTGTCTGAGTAGGTGTCATTCTATTCTG
GGGGGTGGGGTGGGGCAGGACAGCAAGGGGGAGGATTGGGAAGAGAATAGCAGGCATGCTGGGGACATGG
CGCGTTCAACGCTCTCAAAACCCCTTAAAAATAAGGTTAACCCGCGAGGCCCCCTAAGAATTCACCCCAC
CAGTGCAGGCTGCCTATCAGAAAGTGGTGGCTGGTGTGGCTAATGCCCTGGCCCACAAGTATCACTAAGC
TCGCTTTCTTGCTGTCCAATTTCTATTAAAGGTTCCTTTGTTCCCTAAGTCCAACTACTAAACTGGGGGA
TATTATGAAGGGCCTTGAGCATCTGGATTCTGCCTAATAAAAAACATTTATTTTCATTGCAATGATGTAT
TTAAATTATTTCTGAATATTTTACTAAAAAGGGAATGTGGGAGGTCAGTGCATTTAAAACATAAAGAAAT
GAAGAGCTAGTTCAAACCTTGGGAAAATACACTATATCTTAAACTCCATGAAAGAAGGTGAGGCTGCAAA
CAGCTAATGCACATTGGCAACAGCCCCTGATGCCTATGCCTTATTCATCCCTCAGAAAAGGATTCAAGTA
GAGGCTTGATTTGGAGGTTAAAGTTTTGCTATGCTGTATTTTACATTACTTATTGTTTTAGCTGTCCTCA
TGAATGTCTTTTCACTACCCATTTGCTTATCCTGCATCTCTCAGCCTTGACTCCACTCAGTTCTCTTGCT
TAGAGATACCACCTTTCCCCTGAAGTGTTCCTTCCATGTTTTACGGCGAGATGGTTTCTCCTCGCCTGGC
CACTCAGCCTTAGTTGTCTCTGTTGTCTTATAGAGGTCTACTTGAAGAAGGAAAAACAGGGGGCATGGTT
TGACTGTCCTGTGAGCCCTTCTTCCCTGCCTCCCCCACTCACAGTGACCCGGAATCCCTCGACATGGCAG
TCTAGAATTCTTGAAGACGAAAGGGCCTCGTGATACGCCTATTTTTATAGGTTAATGTCATGATAATAAT
GGTTTCTTAGACGTCAGGTGGCACTTTTCGGGGAAATGTGCGCGGAACCCCTATTTGTTTATTTTTCTAA
ATACATTCAAATATGTATCCGCTCATGAGACAATAACCCTGATAAATGCTTCAATAATATTGAAAAAGGA
AGAGTATGAGTATTCAACATTTCCGTGTCGCCCTTATTCCCTTTTTTGCGGCATTTTGCCTTCCTGTTTT
TGCTCACCCAGAAACGCTGGTGAAAGTAAAAGATGCTGAAGATCAGTTGGGTGCACGAGTGGGTTACATC
GAACTGGATCTCAACAGCGGTAAGATCCTTGAGAGTTTTCGCCCCGAAGAACGTTTTCCAATGATGAGCA
CTTTTAAAGTTCTGCTATGTGGCGCGGTATTATCCCGTGTTGACGCCGGGCAAGAGCAACTCGGTCGCCG
CATACACTATTCTCAGAATGACTTGGTTGAGTACTCACCAGTCACAGAAAAGCATCTTACGGATGGCATG
ACAGTAAGAGAATTATGCAGTGCTGCCATAACCATGAGTGATAACACTGCGGCCAACTTACTTCTGACAA
CGATCGGAGGACCGAAGGAGCTAACCGCTTTTTTGCACAACATGGGGGATCATGTAACTCGCCTTGATCG
TTGGGAACCGGAGCTGAATGAAGCCATACCAAACGACGAGCGTGACACCACGATGCCTGCAGCAATGGCA
ACAACGTTGCGCAAACTATTAACTGGCGAACTACTTACTCTAGCTTCCCGGCAACAATTAATAGACTGGA
TGGAGGCGGATAAAGTTGCAGGACCACTTCTGCGCTCGGCCCTTCCGGCTGGCTGGTTTATTGCTGATAA
ATCTGGAGCCGGTGAGCGTGGGTCTCGCGGTATCATTGCAGCACTGGGGCCAGATGGTAAGCCCTCCCGT
ATCGTAGTTATCTACACGACGGGGAGTCAGGCAACTATGGATGAACGAAATAGACAGATCGCTGAGATAG
GTGCCTCACTGATTAAGCATTGGTAACTGTCAGACCAAGTTTACTCATATATACTTTAGATTGATTTAAA
ACTTCATTTTTAATTTAAAAGGATCTAGGCTGCTGCTTGCAAACAAAAAAACCACCGCTACCAGCGGTGG
TTTGTTTGCCGGATCAAGAGCTACCAACTCTTTTTCCGAAGGTAACTGGCTTCAGCAGAGCGCAGATACC
AAATACTGTCCTTCTAGTGTAGCCGTAGTTAGGCCACCACTTCAAGAACTCTGTAGCACCGCCTACATAC
CTCGCTCTGCTAATCCTGTTACCAGTGGCTGCTGCCAGTGGCGATAAGTCGTGTCTTACCGGGTTGGACT
CAAGACGATAGTTACCGGATAAGGCGCAGCGGTCGGGCTGAACGGGGGGTTCGTGCACACAGCCCAGCTT
GGAGCGAACGACCTACACCGAACTGAGATACCTACAGCGTGAGCTATGAGAAAGCGCCACGCTTCCCGAA
GGGAGAAAGGCGGACAGGTATCCGGTAAGCGGCAGGGTCGGAACAGGAGAGCGCACGAGGGAGCTTCCAG
GGGGAAACGCCTGGTATCTTTATAGTCCTGTCGGGTTTCGCCACCTCTGACTTGAGCGTCGATTTTTGTG
ATGCTCGTCAGGGGGGCGGAGCCTATGGAAAAACGCCAGCAACGGAGATGCGCCGCGTGCGGCTGCTGGA
GATGGCGGACGCGATGGATATGTTCTGCCAAGGGTTGGTTTGCGCATTCACAGTTCTCCGCAAGAATTGA
TTGGCTCCAATTCTTGGAGTGGTGAATCCGTTAGCGAGGTGCCGCCGGCTTCCATTCAGGTCGAGGTGGC
CCGGCTCCATGCACCGCGACGCAACGCGGGGAGGCAGACAAGGTATAGGGCGGCGCCTACAATCCATGCC
AACCCGTTCCATGTGCTCGCCGAGGCGGCATAAATCGCCGTGACGATCAGCGGTCCAATGATCGAAGTTA
GGCTGGTAAGAGCCGCGAGCGATCCTTGAAGCTGTCCCTGATGGTCGTCATCTACCTGCCTGGACAGCAT
GGCCTGCAACGCGGGCATCCCGATGCCGCCGGAAGCGAGAAGAATCATAATGGGGAAGGCCATCCAGCCT
CGCGTCGGGGAGCTTTTTGCAAAAGCCTAGGCCTCCAAAAAAGCCTCCTCACTACTTCTGGAATAGCTCA
GAGGCCGAGGCGGCCTCGGCCTCTGCATAAATAAAAAAAATTAGTCAGCCATG
